Addgene plasmid #180785: UPB-duodenum (UPB6)
Purpose: Unique Projection Barcode (UPB6)-Duodenum for Projection-seq
Depositing lab: Rui Chang. Depositing organization: Yale University. Publication: A multidimensional coding architecture of the vagal interoceptive system. Zhao Q, Yu CD, Wang R, Xu QJ, Dai Pra R, Zhang L, Chang RB. Nature. 2022 Mar;603(7903):878-884. doi: 10.1038/s41586-022-04515-5. Epub 2022 Mar 16. PubMed 35296859.
Backbone
  Vector backbone: AAVrg-CAG-tdTomato-WPRE-SV40 (Addgene, Plasmid #59462)
  Backbone manufacturer: Edward Boyden
  Backbone size w/o insert (bp): 6150
  Total vector size (bp): 6586
  Vector type: Mammalian Expression, AAV
Growth in bacteria
  Bacterial resistance: Ampicillin, 100 μg/mL
  Growth temperature: 37°C
  Growth strain: NEB Stable
  Copy number: Low Copy
Gene/Insert
  Gene/Insert name: hM4D(Gi) (partial )
  Species: Synthetic
  Insert size (bp): 436
  Promoter: CAG
  Cloning method: Gibson Cloning
  Sequencing primers: 5′ catcgataccgtcgacaatggcagctcgggcaatcag; 3′ ctgctcgaagcggccgctgacgcagaagtagcggtcaaag
Terms and licenses: Academic/Nonprofit Terms; Industry Terms: Not Available to Industry
How to cite: UPB-duodenum (UPB6) was a gift from Rui Chang (Addgene plasmid # 180785 ; http://n2t.net/addgene:180785 ; RRID:Addgene_180785)
