[The description below was written by a language model from this plasmid's Addgene catalogue record and pLannotate feature annotations shown in this document.]
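Description:
UPB-duodenum (UPB6) is an AAV transfer plasmid for mammalian expression, built by Gibson cloning on the AAV-CAG-tdTomato-WPRE-SV40 backbone. It is propagated in E. coli through a ColE1/pUC-type origin with ampicillin selection (AmpR driven by its own bla promoter) and also carries an f1 phage origin. The catalogue lists it as low copy and grown in a recombination-deficient strain, which is common practice for keeping the AAV2 inverted terminal repeats intact. The two ITRs flank the expression cassette and allow the intervening DNA to be packaged into recombinant AAV particles. The backbone name indicates use with the retrograde AAVrg capsid, although capsid genes are not part of this plasmid.

Between the ITRs, a CAG promoter (annotated here as CMV enhancer and chicken β-actin-derived intron fragments) drives the red-orange fluorescent protein tdTomato. This is followed by WPRE, which enhances transcript stability and expression, and by an SV40 polyadenylation signal. The insert is a roughly 436 bp partial fragment of the synthetic hM4D(Gi) receptor, detected by the annotation as a fragment of human CHRM4. It sits downstream of WPRE and upstream of the poly(A) signal, after the tdTomato reading frame, so it appears to lie in the 3′ untranslated region and act as a transcribed sequence tag, not a functional receptor. This fragment is the Unique Projection Barcode (UPB6).

The stated purpose is Projection-seq, with this barcode assigned to the duodenum. Presumably, neurons taking up the virus from that organ are labelled with tdTomato and can be identified by the barcode in sequencing data. The sequenced record (6,534 nt) is slightly shorter than the listed total size of 6,586 bp.
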