Features (pLannotate 1.2.2; 17 found; start..end, strand, type, name):
    192..440     +  enhancer       CMV enhancer (fragment): human cytomegalovirus immediate early enhancer
    720..855     +  intron         hybrid intron (fragment): hybrid between chicken β-actin (CBA) and minute virus of mice (MMV) introns (Gray et al., 2011)
    944..1074    +  intron         chimeric intron (fragment): chimera between introns from chicken β-actin and rabbit β-globin
   1146..2573    +  CDS            tdTomato: tdTomato is a basic (constitutively fluorescent) orange fluorescent protein published in 2004, derived from Discosoma sp.. It is reported to be a somewhat slowly-maturing tandem dimer with low acid sensitivity.
   2577..2601    +  misc_feature   MCS (fragment): pBluescript multiple cloning site
   2601..3189    +  misc_feature   WPRE: woodchuck hepatitis virus posttranscriptional regulatory element
   3205..3588    +  CDS            CHRM4 (fragment): ACM4_HUMAN - Experimental evidence at protein level: Swiss-Prot protein existence level 1. The muscarinic acetylcholine receptor mediates various cellular responses, including inhibition of adenylate cyclase, breakdown of phosphoinositides and modulation of potassium channels through the action of G proteins. Primary transducing effect is inhibition of adenylate cyclase. From Homo sapiens (Human).
   3610..3731    -  polyA_signal   SV40 poly(A) signal: SV40 polyadenylation signal
   3754..3822    -  CDS            large T antigen (fragment): large T antigen from SV40 (simian virus 40)
   3893..4026    +  repeat_region  AAV2 ITR: inverted terminal repeat of adeno-associated virus serotype 2 inverted
   4020..4076    -  CDS            lacI (fragment): lac repressor; lacI; The lac repressor binds to the lac operator to inhibit transcription in E. coli. This inhibition can be relieved by adding lactose or isopropyl-β-D-thiogalactopyranoside (IPTG).
   4259..4847    -  rep_origin     ori: high-copy-number ColE1/pMB1/pBR322/pUC origin of replication
   5018..5878    -  CDS            AmpR: β-lactamase; bla; confers resistance to ampicillin, carbenicillin, and related antibiotics
   5879..5983    -  promoter       AmpR promoter: bla
   6036..6464    -  rep_origin     f1 ori (sequence partly withheld): f1 bacteriophage origin of replication; arrow indicates direction of (+) strand synthesis
   6469..4       -  CDS            lacZα (fragment) (across the origin): LacZα fragment of β-galactosidase; lacZ fragment
   6533..131     -  repeat_region  AAV2 ITR (fragment) (across the origin): inverted terminal repeat of adeno-associated virus serotype 2 inverted
>Addgene plasmid #180785 | UPB-duodenum (UPB6) | addgene full sequence | sequence record 369386 | Addgene NGS Result
GCTGCGCGCTCGCTCGCTCACTGAGGCCGCCCGGGCAAAGCCCGGGCGTCGGGCGACCTTTGGTCGCCCG
GCCTCAGTGAGCGAGCGAGCGCGCAGAGAGGGAGTGGCCAACTCCATCACTAGGGGTTCCTTGTAGTTAA
TGATTAACCCGCCATGCTACTTATCTACGTAGCCATGCTCTAGGAAGAGTACCATTGACGTCAATAATGA
CGTATGTTCCCATAGTAACGCCAATAGGGACTTTCCATTGACGTCAATGGGTGGAGTATTTACGGTAAAC
TGCCCACTTGGCAGTACATCAAGTGTATCATATGCCAAGTACGCCCCCTATTGACGTCAATGACGGTAAA
TGGCCCGCCTGGCATTATGCCCAGTACATGACCTTATGGGACTTTCCTACTTGGCAGTACATCTACGTAT
TAGTCATCGCTATTACCATGGTCGAGGTGAGCCCCACGTTCTGCTTCACTCTCCCCATCTCCCCCCCCTC
CCCACCCCCAATTTTGTATTTATTTATTTTTTAATTATTTTGTGCAGCGATGGGGGCGGGGGGGGGGGGG
GGGCGCGCGCCRGGGGGGGGGGGGGGGGGSGRGGGGSGGGGSGGGGSGRGGSGGRGRGGKGCGGCGGCAG
CCAATCAGAGCGGCGCGCTCCGAAAGTTTCCTTTTATGGCGAGGCGGCGGCGGCGGCGGCCCTATAAAAA
GCGAAGCGCGCGGCGGGCGGGAGTCGCTGCGCGCTGCCTTCGCCCCGTGCCCCGCTCCGCCGCCGCCTCG
CGCCGCCCGCCCCGGCTCTGACTGACCGCGTTACTCCCACAGGTGAGCGGGCGGGACGGCCCTTCTCCTC
CGGGCTGTAATTAGCGCTTGGTTTAATGACGGCTTGTTTCTTTTCTGTGGCTGCGTGAAAGCCTTGAGGG
GCTCCGGGAGGGCCCTTTGTGCGGGGGGAGCGGCTCGGGGCTGTCCGCGGGGGGACGGCTGCCTTCGGGG
GGGACGGGGCAGGGCGGGGTTCGGCTTCTGGCGTGTGACCGGCGGCTCTAGAGCCTCTGCTAACCATGTT
CATGCCTTCTTCTTTTTCCTACAGCTCCTGGGCAACGTGCTGGTTATTGTGCTGTCTCATCATTTTGGCA
AAGAATTGGATCCGGTACCGCCACCATGGTGAGTAAGGGCGAGGAAGTGATCAAAGAGTTCATGCGGTTT
AAGGTGAGAATGGAAGGAAGCATGAACGGCCACGAGTTCGAAATTGAGGGAGAAGGAGAGGGACGGCCCT
ACGAGGGCACCCAGACAGCCAAGCTGAAAGTGACAAAGGGCGGGCCTCTGCCATTCGCTTGGGACATCCT
GAGCCCACAGTTTATGTACGGCTCCAAGGCCTATGTGAAACATCCAGCTGACATTCCCGATTATAAGAAA
CTGAGCTTCCCCGAGGGGTTTAAGTGGGAAAGAGTGATGAACTTCGAGGACGGAGGCCTGGTGACTGTGA
CCCAGGACAGCTCCCTGCAGGATGGGACCCTGATCTACAAGGTGAAAATGAGAGGGACAAATTTTCCCCC
TGATGGACCTGTGATGCAGAAGAAAACTATGGGATGGGAGGCCTCCACCGAAAGGCTGTATCCACGCGAC
GGGGTGCTGAAAGGAGAAATCCACCAGGCTCTGAAGCTGAAAGATGGGGGACATTACCTGGTGGAGTTCA
AGACAATCTACATGGCCAAGAAACCTGTGCAGCTGCCAGGCTACTATTACGTGGACACAAAACTGGATAT
CACTTCACACAACGAGGACTACACTATTGTGGAGCAGTATGAACGGAGCGAGGGGAGACACCATCTGTTC
CTGGGCCATGGGACTGGAAGTACCGGCTCAGGGTCTAGTGGAACCGCCTCAAGCGAGGATAACAATATGG
CTGTGATCAAAGAGTTCATGAGGTTTAAGGTGCGCATGGAGGGCAGCATGAATGGGCACGAATTTGAGAT
TGAAGGAGAGGGCGAAGGGAGGCCTTACGAGGGCACACAGACTGCCAAGCTGAAAGTGACCAAGGGAGGA
CCACTGCCTTTCGCTTGGGATATCCTGTCTCCTCAGTTTATGTACGGAAGTAAGGCCTATGTCAAGCATC
CCGCTGACATTCCTGATTACAAGAAACTGTCTTTCCCAGAGGGCTTTAAGTGGGAGAGAGTGATGAATTT
TGAAGATGGAGGCCTGGTGACCGTGACACAGGACTCCTCTCTGCAGGATGGCACTCTGATCTACAAAGTC
AAAATGCGCGGCACCAATTTTCCACCCGATGGGCCCGTGATGCAGAAGAAAACAATGGGGTGGGAGGCCA
GCACTGAACGGCTGTATCCTAGAGACGGAGTGCTGAAGGGCGAAATCCACCAGGCCCTGAAGCTGAAAGA
CGGCGGCCACTACCTGGTGGAGTTCAAAACCATCTACATGGCCAAGAAACCAGTGCAGCTGCCCGGCTAT
TACTATGTGGACACCAAGCTGGATATCACATCCCACAATGAAGACTACACCATTGTGGAACAGTATGAGA
GGTCTGAAGGACGCCACCATCTGTTTCTGTACGGCATGGATGAGCTGTATAAGTAAGAATTCGATATCAA
GCTTATCGATAATCAACCTCTGGATTACAAAATTTGTGAAAGATTGACTGGTATTCTTAACTATGTTGCT
CCTTTTACGCTATGTGGATACGCTGCTTTAATGCCTTTGTATCATGCTATTGCTTCCCGTATGGCTTTCA
TTTTCTCCTCCTTGTATAAATCCTGGTTGCTGTCTCTTTATGAGGAGTTGTGGCCCGTTGTCAGGCAACG
TGGCGTGGTGTGCACTGTGTTTGCTGACGCAACCCCCACTGGTTGGGGCATTGCCACCACCTGTCAGCTC
CTTTCCGGGACTTTCGCTTTCCCCCTCCCTATTGCCACGGCGGAACTCATCGCCGCCTGCCTTGCCCGCT
GCTGGACAGGGGCTCGGCTGTTGGGCACTGACAATTCCGTGGTGTTGTCGGGGAAATCATCGTCCTTTCC
TTGGCTGCTCGCCTGTGTTGCCACCTGGATTCTGCGCGGGACGTCCTTCTGCTACGTCCCTTCGGCCCTC
AATCCAGCGGACCTTCCTTCCCGCGGCCTGCTGCCGGCTCTGCGGCCTCTTCCGCGTCTTCGCCTTCGCC
CTCAGACGAGTCGGATCTCCCTTTGGGCCGCCTCCCCGCATCGATACCGTCGACAATGGCAGCTCGGGCA
ATCAGTCCGTGCGCCTGGTCACGTCATCATCCCACAATCGCTATGAGACGGTGGAAATGGTCTTCATTGC
CACAGTGACAGGCTCCCTGAGCCTGGTGACTGTCGTGGGCAACATCCTGGTGATGCTGTCCATCAAGGTC
AACAGGCAGCTGCAGACAGTCAACAACTACTTCCTCTTCAGCCTGGCGTGTGCTGATCTCATCATAGGCG
CCTTCTCCATGAACCTCTACACCGTGTACATCATCAAGGGCTACTGGCCCCTGGGCGCCGTGGTCTGCGA
CCTGTGGCTGGCCCTGGACTGCGTGGTGAGCAACGCCTCCGTCATGAACCTTCTCATCATCAGCTTTGAC
CGCTACTTCTGCGTCAGCGGCCGCTTCGAGCAGACATGATAAGATACATTGATGAGTTTGGACAAACCAC
AACTAGAATGCAGTGAAAAAAATGCTTTATTTGTGAAATTTGTGATGCTATTGCTTTATTTGTAACCATT
ATAAGCTGCAATAAACAAGTTAACAACAACAATTGCATTCATTTTATGTTTCAGGTTCAGGGGGAGATGT
GGGAGGTTTTTTAAAGCAAGTAAAACCTCTACAAATGTGGTAAAATCGATAAGGATCTTCCTAGAGCATG
GCTACGTAGATAAGTAGCATGGCGGGTTAATCATTAACTACAAGGAACCCCTAGTGATGGAGTTGGCCAC
TCCCTCTCTGCGCGCTCGCTCGCTCACTGAGGCCGGGCGACCAAAGGTCGCCCGACGCCCGGGCTTTGCC
CGGGCGGCCTCAGTGAGCGAGCGAGCGCGCAGCTGCATTAATGAATCGGCCAACGCGCGGGGAGAGGCGG
TTTGCGTATTGGGCGCTCTTCCGCTTCCTCGCTCACTGACTCGCTGCGCTCGGTCGTTCGGCTGCGGCGA
GCGGTATCAGCTCACTCAAAGGCGGTAATACGGTTATCCACAGAATCAGGGGATAACGCAGGAAAGAACA
TGTGAGCAAAAGGCCAGCAAAAGGCCAGGAACCGTAAAAAGGCCGCGTTGCTGGCGTTTTTCCATAGGCT
CCGCCCCCCTGACGAGCATCACAAAAATCGACGCTCAAGTCAGAGGTGGCGAAACCCGACAGGACTATAA
AGATACCAGGCGTTTCCCCCTGGAAGCTCCCTCGTGCGCTCTCCTGTTCCGACCCTGCCGCTTACCGGAT
ACCTGTCCGCCTTTCTCCCTTCGGGAAGCGTGGCGCTTTCTCATAGCTCACGCTGTAGGTATCTCAGTTC
GGTGTAGGTCGTTCGCTCCAAGCTGGGCTGTGTGCACGAACCCCCCGTTCAGCCCGACCGCTGCGCCTTA
TCCGGTAACTATCGTCTTGAGTCCAACCCGGTAAGACACGACTTATCGCCACTGGCAGCAGCCACTGGTA
ACAGGATTAGCAGAGCGAGGTATGTAGGCGGTGCTACAGAGTTCTTGAAGTGGTGGCCTAACTACGGCTA
CACTAGAAGAACAGTATTTGGTATCTGCGCTCTGCTGAAGCCAGTTACCTTCGGAAAAAGAGTTGGTAGC
TCTTGATCCGGCAAACAAACCACCGCTGGTAGCGGTGGTTTTTTTGTTTGCAAGCAGCAGATTACGCGCA
GAAAAAAAGGATCTCAAGAAGATCCTTTGATCTTTTCTACGGGGTCTGACGCTCAGTGGAACGAAAACTC
ACGTTAAGGGATTTTGGTCATGAGATTATCAAAAAGGATCTTCACCTAGATCCTTTTAAATTAAAAATGA
AGTTTTAAATCAATCTAAAGTATATATGAGTAAACTTGGTCTGACAGTTACCAATGCTTAATCAGTGAGG
CACCTATCTCAGCGATCTGTCTATTTCGTTCATCCATAGTTGCCTGACTCCCCGTCGTGTAGATAACTAC
GATACGGGAGGGCTTACCATCTGGCCCCAGTGCTGCAATGATACCGCGAGACCCACGCTCACCGGCTCCA
GATTTATCAGCAATAAACCAGCCAGCCGGAAGGGCCGAGCGCAGAAGTGGTCCTGCAACTTTATCCGCCT
CCATCCAGTCTATTAATTGTTGCCGGGAAGCTAGAGTAAGTAGTTCGCCAGTTAATAGTTTGCGCAACGT
TGTTGCCATTGCTACAGGCATCGTGGTGTCACGCTCGTCGTTTGGTATGGCTTCATTCAGCTCCGGTTCC
CAACGATCAAGGCGAGTTACATGATCCCCCATGTTGTGCAAAAAAGCGGTTAGCTCCTTCGGTCCTCCGA
TCGTTGTCAGAAGTAAGTTGGCCGCAGTGTTATCACTCATGGTTATGGCAGCACTGCATAATTCTCTTAC
TGTCATGCCATCCGTAAGATGCTTTTCTGTGACTGGTGAGTACTCAACCAAGTCATTCTGAGAATAGTGT
ATGCGGCGACCGAGTTGCTCTTGCCCGGCGTCAATACGGGATAATACCGCGCCACATAGCAGAACTTTAA
AAGTGCTCATCATTGGAAAACGTTCTTCGGGGCGAAAACTCTCAAGGATCTTACCGCTGTTGAGATCCAG
TTCGATGTAACCCACTCGTGCACCCAACTGATCTTCAGCATCTTTTACTTTCACCAGCGTTTCTGGGTGA
GCAAAAACAGGAAGGCAAAATGCCGCAAAAAAGGGAATAAGGGCGACACGGAAATGTTGAATACTCATAC
TCTTCCTTTTTCAATATTATTGAAGCATTTATCAGGGTTATTGTCTCATGAGCGGATACATATTTGAATG
TATTTAGAAAAATAAACAAATAGGGGTTCCGCGCACATTTCCCCGAAAAGTGCCACCTAAATTGTAAGCG
TTAATATTTTGTTAAAATTCGCGTTAAATTTTTGTTAAATCAGCTCATTTTTTAACCAATAGGCCGAAAT
CGGCAAAATCCCTTATAAATCAAAAGAATAGACCGAGATAGGGT
[37 nt withheld, positions 6135-6171]
AAAGAACGTGGACTCCAACGTCAAAGG
[49 nt withheld, positions 6199-6247]
T
[91 nt withheld, positions 6249-6339]
G
[124 nt withheld, positions 6341-6464]
CCCATTCGCCATTCAGGCTGCGCAACTGTTGGGAAGGGCGATCGGTGCGGGCCTCTTCGCTATTACGCCA
